Addgene plasmid #211292: pBiT3.1-C_NSMAF:1-917
Purpose: Mammalian expression of full-length human NSMAF. C-terminal HiBiT tag.
Depositing lab: Cheryl Arrowsmith. Publication: A Target Class Ligandability Evaluation of WD40 Repeat-Containing Proteins. Ackloo S, Li F, Szewczyk M, Seitova A, Loppnau P, Zeng H, Xu J, Ahmad S, Arnautova YA, Baghaie AJ, Beldar S, Bolotokova A, Centrella PA, Chau I, Clark MA, Cuozzo JW, Dehghani-Tafti S, Disch JS, Dong A, Dumas A, Feng JA, Ghiabi P, Gibson E, Gilmer J, Goldman B, Green SR, Guie MA, Guilinger JP, Harms N, Herasymenko O, Houliston S, Hutchinson A, Kearnes S, Keefe AD, Kimani SW, Kramer T, Kutera M, Kwak HA, Lento C, Li Y, Liu J, Loup J, Machado RAC, Mulhern CJ, Perveen S, Righetto GL, Riley P, Shrestha S, Sigel EA, Silva M, Sintchak MD, Slakman BL, Taylor RD, Thompson J, Torng W, Underkoffler C, von Rechenberg M, Walsh RT, Watson I, Wilson DJ, Wolf E, Yadav M, Yazdi AK, Zhang J, Zhang Y, Santhakumar V, Edwards AM, Barsyte-Lovejoy D, Schapira M, Brown PJ, Halabelian L, Arrowsmith CH. J Med Chem. 2025 Jan 23;68(2):1092-1112. doi: 10.1021/acs.jmedchem.4c02010. Epub 2024 Nov 4. PubMed 39495097.
Backbone
  Vector backbone: pBiT3.1-C
  Backbone manufacturer: Promega
  Vector type: Mammalian Expression
  Selectable markers: Neomycin (select with G418)
Growth in bacteria
  Bacterial resistance: Kanamycin, 50 μg/mL
  Growth temperature: 37°C
  Growth strain: DH5alpha
  Copy number: High Copy
Gene/Insert
  Gene/Insert name: NSMAF:M1-Y917
  Species: H. sapiens (human)
  Insert size (bp): 2751
  Mutation: wild type
  Entrez Gene: NSMAF (a.k.a. FAN, GRAMD5)
  Promoter: CMV
  Tag / fusion protein: GSSGGSSGVSGWRLFKKIS (C terminal on insert)
  Cloning method: Ligation Independent Cloning
  Sequencing primers: 5′ T7; 3′ TTGCTCAGCGGTGGCAGCAG
Resource information
  A portion of this plasmid was derived from a plasmid made by: Mammalian Gene Collection (BC041124)
Terms and licenses: Academic/Nonprofit Terms; Industry Terms: Not Available to Industry
Depositor comments: 5' Cloning Site: EcoR1 (not destroyed), 3' Cloning Site: Xho1 (not destroyed).
How to cite: pBiT3.1-C_NSMAF:1-917 was a gift from Cheryl Arrowsmith (Addgene plasmid # 211292 ; http://n2t.net/addgene:211292 ; RRID:Addgene_211292)
