[The description below was written by a language model from this plasmid's Addgene catalogue record and pLannotate feature annotations shown in this document.]
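Description:
pBiT3.1-C_NSMAF:1-917 is a mammalian expression plasmid built on Promega's pBiT3.1-C backbone, carrying the full-length, wild-type human NSMAF coding sequence (residues M1–Y917, 2751 bp; also known as FAN). NSMAF is a WD40 repeat-containing adaptor that couples the p55 TNF receptor to neutral sphingomyelinase. The open reading frame, derived from a Mammalian Gene Collection clone and inserted by ligation-independent cloning between retained EcoRI and XhoI sites, is transcribed from the CMV immediate-early enhancer/promoter. A chimeric β-globin/immunoglobulin intron upstream of the insert aids mRNA processing and expression, and an SV40 polyadenylation signal lies downstream. A T7 promoter just before the insert serves as a sequencing primer site and could support in vitro transcription. The protein is fused at its C terminus, through a short glycine-serine linker, to the HiBiT peptide. This small tag complements the LgBiT fragment to reconstitute NanoLuc luciferase activity, giving a luminescent readout of the tagged protein.

The plasmid replicates in E. coli from a high-copy ColE1/pUC-type origin and is selected with kanamycin via the neo (nptII) gene, which is driven by the bacterial EM7 promoter and preceded by a loxP site. The catalogue lists neomycin/G418 as the mammalian selectable marker. However, the feature table shows no annotated eukaryotic promoter directly upstream of neo, and it does show an SV40 early promoter-driven blasticidin S deaminase cassette with a synthetic poly(A) signal that the catalogue entry does not mention. A short annotated "SET1" fragment after the insert is probably an incidental sequence match. The associated publication evaluates ligandability across WD40 repeat proteins, consistent with use in HiBiT-based cellular assays of NSMAF abundance or ligand engagement, although the record does not name the specific assay.
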