Features (pLannotate 1.2.2; 17 found; start..end, strand, type, name):
     24..105     -  polyA_signal   SV40 poly(A) signal: SV40 polyadenylation signal
    128..211     -  CDS            large T antigen (fragment): large T antigen from SV40 (simian virus 40)
    276..641     +  enhancer       CMV enhancer: human cytomegalovirus immediate early enhancer
    643..842     +  promoter       CMV promoter: human cytomegalovirus (CMV) immediate early promoter
    981..1113    +  intron         chimeric intron: chimera between introns from human β-globin and immunoglobulin heavy chain genes
   1157..1175    +  promoter       T7 promoter: promoter for bacteriophage T7 RNA polymerase
   1243..3993    +  CDS            NSMAF: FAN_HUMAN - Also known as FAN. Experimental evidence at protein level: Swiss-Prot protein existence level 1. Couples the p55 TNF-receptor (TNF-R55 / TNFR1) to neutral sphingomyelinase (N-SMASE). Specifically binds to the N-smase activation domain of TNF-R55. May regulate ceramide production by N- SMASE. From Homo sapiens (Human).
   4089..4116    +  CDS            SET1 (fragment): solubility-enhancement tag derived from T7 phage gene 10B
   4142..4263    -  polyA_signal   SV40 poly(A) signal: SV40 polyadenylation signal
   4286..4354    -  CDS            large T antigen (fragment): large T antigen from SV40 (simian virus 40)
   4378..4411    +  protein_bind   loxP: Cre-mediated recombination occurs in the 8-bp core sequence (GCATACAT). Cre recombinase
   4421..4468    +  promoter       EM7 promoter: synthetic bacterial promoter&nbsp
   4500..5291    +  CDS            neo: KKA2_KLEPN - Also known as kan, nptII. Experimental evidence at protein level: Swiss-Prot protein existence level 1. Resistance to kanamycin, neomycin, paromomycin, ribostamycin, butirosin and gentamicin B. From Klebsiella pneumoniae.
   5452..6040    -  rep_origin     ori: high-copy-number ColE1/pMB1/pBR322/pUC origin of replication
   6166..6214    -  polyA_signal   poly(A) signal: synthetic polyadenylation signal
   6238..6636    -  CDS            BSD: blasticidin S deaminase; Aspergillus terreus BSD; confers resistance to blasticidin
   6667..7024    -  promoter       SV40 promoter: SV40 enhancer and early promoter
>Addgene plasmid #211292 | pBiT3.1-C_NSMAF:1-917 | addgene full sequence | sequence record 423440 | Addgene NGS Result
AAGACGCGTTAATTAAGACGTCGGCAGTGAAAAAAATGCTTTATTTGTGAAATTTGTGATGCTATTGCTT
TATTTGTAACCATTATAAGCTGCAATAAACAAGTTAACAACAACAATTGCATTCATTTTATGTTTCAGGT
TCAGGGGGAGGTGTGGGAGGTTTTTTAAAGCAAGTAAAACCTCTACAAATGTGGTATGGCTGATTATGAT
CCGCGGCCGCAATACGTCGACGTTATCAGCTGACTTCGTACGAGAGCCTAGGATTATGGCGCGCCACTAG
TTATTAATAGTAATCAATTACGGGGTCATTAGTTCATAGCCCATATATGGAGTTCCGCGTTACATAACTT
ACGGTAAATGGCCCGCCTGGCTGACCGCCCAACGACCCCCGCCCATTGACGTCAATAATGACGTATGTTC
CCATAGTAACGCCAATAGGGACTTTCCATTGACGTCAATGGGTGGAGTATTTACGGTAAACTGCCCACTT
GGCAGTACATCAAGTGTATCATATGCCAAGTCCGCCCCCTATTGACGTCAATGACGGTAAATGGCCCGCC
TGGCATTATGCCCAGTACATGACCTTACGGGACTTTCCTACTTGGCAGTACATCTACGTATTAGTCATCG
CTATTACCATGGTGATGCGGTTTTGGCAGTACACCAATGGGCGTGGATAGCGGTTTGACTCACGGGGATT
TCCAAGTCTCCACCCCATTGACGTCAATGGGAGTTTGTTTTGGCACCAAAATCAACGGGACTTTCCAAAA
TGTCGTAATAACCCCGCCCCGTTGACGCAAATGGGCGGTAGGCGTGTACGGTGGGAGGTCTATATAAGCA
GAGCTGGTTTAGTGAACCGTCAGATCACTAGAATCTTTATTGCGGTAGTTTATCACAGTTAAATTGCTAA
CGCAGTCAGTGCTTCTGACACAACAGTCTCGAACTTAAGCTGCAGAAGTTGGTCGTGAGGCACTGGGCAG
GTAAGTATCAAGGTTACAAGACAGGTTTAAGGAGACCAATAGAAACTGGGCTTGTCGAGACAGAGAAGAC
TCTTGCGTTTCTGATAGGCACCTATTGGTCTTACTGACATCCACTTTGCCTTTCTCTCCACAGGTGTCCA
CTCCCAGTTCAATTACAGCTCTTAAGGCTAGAGTATTAATACGACTCACTATAGGGGCGATCGCAACAAG
CTTCGGGAAGATCTGGAGCTAGCGGCGGGGGATCCGGTGGGAATTCGACACCATGGCGTTTATCCGGAAG
AAGCAGCAGGAGCAGCAGCTGCAGCTCTACTCCAAGGAGAGATTTTCCTTGCTGCTGCTTAACTTGGAGG
AGTACTACTTTGAACAGCATAGAGCCAATCACATTTTGCACAAGGGCAGTCACCATGAAAGGAAAATCAG
AGGCTCCTTAAAAATATGTTCAAAATCGGTGATTTTTGAACCAGATTCAATATCCCAGCCCATCATCAAG
ATTCCTTTGAGAGACTGTATAAAAATAGGAAAGCATGGAGAAAATGGAGCCAATAGACACTTCACAAAGG
CAAAATCTGGGGGTATTTCACTCATTTTCAGTCAGGTATATTTCATTAAAGAACATAATGTTGTTGCACC
ATATAAAATAGAAAGGGGCAAAATGGAATATGTTTTTGAATTGGATGTTCCCGGGAAAGTGGAAGATGTT
GTGGAGACGTTGCTTCAGCTTCACAGAGCATCCTGCCTTGACAAATTGGGTGACCAAACCGCCATGATAA
CAGCTATTTTGCAGTCTCGTTTAGCTAGAACATCATTTGACAAAAACAGGTTCCAAAACATTTCTGAAAA
GCTGCACATGGAATGCAAAGCAGAAATGGTGACGCCTCTGGTGACTAATCCTGGACACGTGTGCATCACG
GACACAAACCTGTATTTTCAGCCCCTCAACGGCTACCCGAAACCTGTGGTCCAGATAACACTCCAAGATG
TCCGCCGCATCTACAAAAGGAGGCACGGCCTCATGCCTCTGGGCTTGGAAGTATTTTGCACAGAAGATGA
TCTGTGTTCCGACATCTACCTAAAGTTCTATGAACCTCAAGATAGAGATGATCTCTATTTTTACATTGCC
ACATACCTAGAGCACCATGTGGCGGAGCACACTGCTGAGAGCTACATGCTGCAGTGGCAGCGTGGACACC
TTTCCAACTATCAGTACCTCCTTCACCTCAACAACCTGGCCGACCGCAGCTGCAACGACCTCTCCCAGTA
CCCTGTGTTTCCATGGATAATACATGATTATTCCAGCTCAGAACTAGATTTGTCAAATCCAGGAACCTTC
CGGGATCTCAGTAAGCCAGTAGGGGCCCTAAATAAGGAACGGCTGGAGAGACTACTGACACGCTACCAGG
AAATGCCTGAACCAAAGTTCATGTATGGGAGTCACTACTCTTCCCCGGGTTATGTACTTTTTTATCTTGT
TAGGATTGCACCAGAGTATATGCTGTGCCTGCAGAATGGAAGATTTGATAATGCAGATAGAATGTTCAAC
AGTATTGCAGAAACTTGGAAAAACTGTCTGGATGGTGCAACGGATTTTAAAGAGTTAATTCCAGAATTCT
ATGGTGATGATGTGAGCTTTCTAGTCAATAGCCTGAAGTTGGATTTGGGAAAGAGACAAGGAGGACAGAT
GGTTGACGATGTGGAGCTTCCCCCTTGGGCTTCCAGTCCCGAGGACTTTCTCCAGAAGAGCAAAGATGCA
TTGGAAAGCAATTATGTGTCTGAACACCTTCACGAGTGGATTGATCTAATATTTGGCTACAAACAAAAAG
GGAGTGATGCAGTTGGGGCCCATAATGTATTTCATCCCCTGACCTATGAAGGAGGTGTAGACTTGAACAG
CATCCAGGATCCTGATGAGAAGGTAGCCATGCTTACGCAAATCTTGGAATTTGGGCAGACACCAAAACAA
CTATTTGTGACACCACATCCTCGAAGGATCACCCCAAAGTTTAAAAGTTTGTCCCAGACCTCCAGTTATA
ATGCTTCTATGGCAGATTCCCCAGGTGAAGAGTCTTTTGAAGACCTGACCGAAGAAAGCAAAACACTGGC
CTGGAATAACATCACCAAACTGCAGTTACACGAGCACTATAAAATCCACAAAGAAGCAGTTACTGGAATC
ACGGTCTCTCGCAATGGATCTTCAGTATTCACAACATCCCAAGATTCCACCTTGAAGATGTTTTCTAAAG
AATCAAAAATGCTACAAAGAAGTATATCATTTTCAAATATGGCTTTATCGTCTTGTTTACTTTTACCAGG
AGATGCCACTGTCATAACTTCTTCATGGGATAATAATGTCTATTTTTATTCCATAGCATTTGGAAGACGC
CAGGACACGTTAATGGGACATGATGATGCTGTTAGTAAGATCTGTTGGCATGACAACAGGCTATATTCTG
CATCGTGGGACTCTACAGTGAAGGTGTGGTCTGGTGTTCCTGCAGAGATGCCAGGCACCAAAAGACACCA
CTTTGACTTGCTGGCCGAGCTGGAACATGATGTCAGTGTAGATACAATCAGTTTAAATGCTGCAAGCACA
CTGTTAGTTTCCGGCACCAAAGAAGGCACAGTGAATATTTGGGACCTCACAACGGCCACCTTAATGCACC
AGATTCCATGCCATTCAGGGATTGTATGTGACACTGCTTTTAGCCCAGATAGTCGCCATGTCCTCAGCAC
AGGAACAGATGGCTGTCTTAATGTCATTGATGTGCAGACAGGAATGCTCATCTCCTCCATGACATCAGAT
GAGCCCCAGAGGTGCTTTGTCTGGGATGGAAATTCCGTTTTATCTGGCAGTCAGTCTGGTGAACTGCTCG
TTTGGGACCTCCTTGGAGCAAAAATCAGTGAGAGAATACAGGGCCACACAGGTGCTGTGACATGTATATG
GATGAATGAACAGTGTAGCAGTATCATCACAGGAGGGGAAGACAGACAAATTATATTCTGGAAATTGCAG
TATGGCTCGAGCGGTGGGAGCTCCGGTGTGAGCGGCTGGCGGCTGTTCAAGAAGATTAGCTAAGTTTAAA
CGGCCGCGACTCTAGACTGCAGGCATGCAAGCTGATTTGGCTGCTGCCACCGCTGAGCAAGGCCGCTTCG
AGCAGACATGATAAGATACATTGATGAGTTTGGACAAACCACAACTAGAATGCAGTGAAAAAAATGCTTT
ATTTGTGAAATTTGTGATGCTATTGCTTTATTTGTAACCATTATAAGCTGCAATAAACAAGTTAACAACA
ACAATTGCATTCATTTTATGTTTCAGGTTCAGGGGGAGATGTGGGAGGTTTTTTTAAGCAAGTAAAACCT
CTACAAATGTGGTAAAATCTTAATTAAGACTTCTAATATAACTTCGTATAGCATACATTATACGAAGTTA
TGGTTCCACTGTTGACAATTAATCATCGGCATAGTATATCGGCATAGTATAATACGACAAGGTGAGGAAC
TAAACCCAGGAGGCAGATCATGATTGAACAAGATGGATTGCACGCAGGTTCTCCGGCCGCTTGGGTGGAG
AGGCTATTCGGCTATGACTGGGCACAACAGACAATCGGCTGCTCTGATGCCGCCGTGTTCCGGCTGTCAG
CGCAGGGGCGCCCGGTTCTTTTTGTCAAGACCGACCTGTCCGGTGCCCTGAATGAACTGCAGGACGAGGC
AGCGCGGCTATCGTGGCTGGCCACGACGGGCGTTCCTTGCGCAGCTGTGCTCGACGTTGTCACTGAAGCG
GGAAGGGACTGGCTGCTATTGGGCGAAGTGCCGGGGCAGGATCTCCTGTCATCTCACCTTGCTCCTGCCG
AGAAAGTATCCATCATGGCTGATGCAATGCGGCGGCTGCATACGCTTGATCCGGCTACCTGCCCATTCGA
CCACCAAGCGAAACATCGCATCGAGCGAGCACGTACTCGGATGGAAGCCGGTCTTGTCGATCAGGATGAT
CTGGACGAAGAGCATCAGGGGCTCGCGCCAGCCGAACTGTTCGCCAGGCTCAAGGCGCGCATGCCCGACG
GCGAGGATCTCGTCGTGACCCATGGCGATGCCTGCTTGCCGAATATCATGGTGGAAAATGGCCGCTTTTC
TGGATTCATCGACTGTGGCCGGCTGGGTGTGGCGGACCGCTATCAGGACATAGCGTTGGCTACCCGTGAT
ATTGCTGAAGAGCTTGGCGGCGAATGGGCTGACCGCTTCCTCGTGCTTTACGGTATCGCCGCTCCCGATT
CGCAGCGCATCGCCTTCTATCGCCTTCTTGACGAGTTCTTCTGATTCGAAATGACCGACCAAGCGACGCC
CAACCGGTATCAGCTCACTCAAAGGCGGTAATACGGTTATCCACAGAATCAGGGGATAACGCAGGAAAGA
ACATGTGAGCAAAAGGCCAGCAAAAGGCCAGGAACCGTAAAAAGGCCGCGTTGCTGGCGTTTTTCCATAG
GCTCCGCCCCCCTGACGAGCATCACAAAAATCGACGCTCAAGTCAGAGGTGGCGAAACCCGACAGGACTA
TAAAGATACCAGGCGTTTCCCCCTGGAAGCTCCCTCGTGCGCTCTCCTGTTCCGACCCTGCCGCTTACCG
GATACCTGTCCGCCTTTCTCCCTTCGGGAAGCGTGGCGCTTTCTCATAGCTCACGCTGTAGGTATCTCAG
TTCGGTGTAGGTCGTTCGCTCCAAGCTGGGCTGTGTGCACGAACCCCCCGTTCAGCCCGACCGCTGCGCC
TTATCCGGTAACTATCGTCTTGAGTCCAACCCGGTAAGACACGACTTATCGCCACTGGCAGCAGCCACTG
GTAACAGGATTAGCAGAGCGAGGTATGTAGGCGGTGCTACAGAGTTCTTGAAGTGGTGGCCTAACTACGG
CTACACTAGAAGGACAGTATTTGGTATCTGCGCTCTGCTGAAGCCAGTTACCTTCGGAAAAAGAGTTGGT
AGCTCTTGATCCGGCAAACAAACCACCGCTGGTAGCGGTGGTTTTTTTGTTTGCAAGCAGCAGATTACGC
GCAGAAAAAAAGGATTTCAAGAAGATCCTTTGATCTTTTCTACGGGGTCTGACGCTCAGTGGAACGAAAA
CTCACGTTAAGGGATTTTGGTCATGAGATTATCAAAAAGGATCTTCACCTAGATCCTTTTATAGTCCGGA
ATCGTCACACAAAAAACCAACACACAGATGTAATGAAAATAAAGATATTTTATTGCGGCCATCGTGATGG
CTAGAGTTTAGCCCTCCCACACATAACCAGAGGGCAGCAATTCACGAATCCCAACTGCCGTCGGCTGTCC
ATCACTGTCCTTCACTATGGCTTTGATCCCAGGATGCAGATCGAGAAGCACCTGTCGGCACCGTCCGCAG
GGGCTCAAGATGCCCCTGTTCTCATTTCCGATCGCGACGATACAAGTCAGGTTGCCAGCTGCCGCAGCAG
CAGCAGTGCCCAGCACCACGAGTTCTGCACAAGGTCCCCCAGTAAAATGATATACATTGACACCAGTGAA
GATGCGGCCGTCGCTAGAGAGAGCTGCGCTGGCGACGCTGTAGTCTTCAGAGATGGGGATGCTGTTGATT
GTAGCCGTTGCTCTTTCAATGAGGGTGGATTCTTCTTGAGACAAAGGCTTGGCCATGGTGGCGCTAGTGT
CAGAAGAATCGAGCTTTTTGCAAAAGCCTAGGCCTCCAAAAAAGCCTCCTCACTACTTCTGGAATAGCTC
AGAGGCCGAGGCGGCCTCGGCCTCTGCATAAATAAAAAAAATTAGTCAGCCATGGGGCGGAGAATGGGCG
GAACTGGGCGGAGTTAGGGGCGGGATGGGCGGAGTTAGGGGCGGGACTATGGTTGCTGACTAATTGAGAT
GCATGCTTTGCATACTTCTGCCTGCTGGGGAGCCTGGGGACTTTCCACACCTGGTTGCTGACTAATTGAG
ATGCATGCTTTGCATACTTCTGCCTGCTGGGGAGCCTGGGGACTTTCCACACCCTAACTGACACACATTC
CACAGCTGGTTCTTTCCGCCTCAGAAGGTACCTAACCAAGTTCCTCTTTCAGAGGTTATTTCAGGCCATG
GTGCTGCGC
