>Addgene plasmid #211292 | pBiT3.1-C_NSMAF:1-917 | depositor partial sequence | sequence record 412062 | Insert sequence
ATGGCGTTTATCCGGAAGAAGCAGCAGGAGCAGCAGCTGCAGCTCTACTCCAAGGAGAGATTTTCCTTGC
TGCTGCTTAACTTGGAGGAGTACTACTTTGAACAGCATAGAGCCAATCACATTTTGCACAAGGGCAGTCA
CCATGAAAGGAAAATCAGAGGCTCCTTAAAAATATGTTCAAAATCGGTGATTTTTGAACCAGATTCAATA
TCCCAGCCCATCATCAAGATTCCTTTGAGAGACTGTATAAAAATAGGAAAGCATGGAGAAAATGGAGCCA
ATAGACACTTCACAAAGGCAAAATCTGGGGGTATTTCACTCATTTTCAGTCAGGTATATTTCATTAAAGA
ACATAATGTTGTTGCACCATATAAAATAGAAAGGGGCAAAATGGAATATGTTTTTGAATTGGATGTTCCC
GGGAAAGTGGAAGATGTTGTGGAGACGTTGCTTCAGCTTCACAGAGCATCCTGCCTTGACAAATTGGGTG
ACCAAACCGCCATGATAACAGCTATTTTGCAGTCTCGTTTAGCTAGAACATCATTTGACAAAAACAGGTT
CCAAAACATTTCTGAAAAGCTGCACATGGAATGCAAAGCAGAAATGGTGACGCCTCTGGTGACTAATCCT
GGACACGTGTGCATCACGGACACAAACCTGTATTTTCAGCCCCTCAACGGCTACCCGAAACCTGTGGTCC
AGATAACACTCCAAGATGTCCGCCGCATCTACAAAAGGAGGCACGGCCTCATGCCTCTGGGCTTGGAAGT
ATTTTGCACAGAAGATGATCTGTGTTCCGACATCTACCTAAAGTTCTATGAACCTCAAGATAGAGATGAT
CTCTATTTTTACATTGCCACATACCTAGAGCACCATGTGGCGGAGCACACTGCTGAGAGCTACATGCTGC
AGTGGCAGCGTGGACACCTTTCCAACTATCAGTACCTCCTTCACCTCAACAACCTGGCCGACCGCAGCTG
CAACGACCTCTCCCAGTACCCTGTGTTTCCATGGATAATACATGATTATTCCAGCTCAGAACTAGATTTG
TCAAATCCAGGAACCTTCCGGGATCTCAGTAAGCCAGTAGGGGCCCTAAATAAGGAACGGCTGGAGAGAC
TACTGACACGCTACCAGGAAATGCCTGAACCAAAGTTCATGTATGGGAGTCACTACTCTTCCCCGGGTTA
TGTACTTTTTTATCTTGTTAGGATTGCACCAGAGTATATGCTGTGCCTGCAGAATGGAAGATTTGATAAT
GCAGATAGAATGTTCAACAGTATTGCAGAAACTTGGAAAAACTGTCTGGATGGTGCAACGGATTTTAAAG
AGTTAATTCCAGAATTCTATGGTGATGATGTGAGCTTTCTAGTCAATAGCCTGAAGTTGGATTTGGGAAA
GAGACAAGGAGGACAGATGGTTGACGATGTGGAGCTTCCCCCTTGGGCTTCCAGTCCCGAGGACTTTCTC
CAGAAGAGCAAAGATGCATTGGAAAGCAATTATGTGTCTGAACACCTTCACGAGTGGATTGATCTAATAT
TTGGCTACAAACAAAAAGGGAGTGATGCAGTTGGGGCCCATAATGTATTTCATCCCCTGACCTATGAAGG
AGGTGTAGACTTGAACAGCATCCAGGATCCTGATGAGAAGGTAGCCATGCTTACGCAAATCTTGGAATTT
GGGCAGACACCAAAACAACTATTTGTGACACCACATCCTCGAAGGATCACCCCAAAGTTTAAAAGTTTGT
CCCAGACCTCCAGTTATAATGCTTCTATGGCAGATTCCCCAGGTGAAGAGTCTTTTGAAGACCTGACCGA
AGAAAGCAAAACACTGGCCTGGAATAACATCACCAAACTGCAGTTACACGAGCACTATAAAATCCACAAA
GAAGCAGTTACTGGAATCACGGTCTCTCGCAATGGATCTTCAGTATTCACAACATCCCAAGATTCCACCT
TGAAGATGTTTTCTAAAGAATCAAAAATGCTACAAAGAAGTATATCATTTTCAAATATGGCTTTATCGTC
TTGTTTACTTTTACCAGGAGATGCCACTGTCATAACTTCTTCATGGGATAATAATGTCTATTTTTATTCC
ATAGCATTTGGAAGACGCCAGGACACGTTAATGGGACATGATGATGCTGTTAGTAAGATCTGTTGGCATG
ACAACAGGCTATATTCTGCATCGTGGGACTCTACAGTGAAGGTGTGGTCTGGTGTTCCTGCAGAGATGCC
AGGCACCAAAAGACACCACTTTGACTTGCTGGCCGAGCTGGAACATGATGTCAGTGTAGATACAATCAGT
TTAAATGCTGCAAGCACACTGTTAGTTTCCGGCACCAAAGAAGGCACAGTGAATATTTGGGACCTCACAA
CGGCCACCTTAATGCACCAGATTCCATGCCATTCAGGGATTGTATGTGACACTGCTTTTAGCCCAGATAG
TCGCCATGTCCTCAGCACAGGAACAGATGGCTGTCTTAATGTCATTGATGTGCAGACAGGAATGCTCATC
TCCTCCATGACATCAGATGAGCCCCAGAGGTGCTTTGTCTGGGATGGAAATTCCGTTTTATCTGGCAGTC
AGTCTGGTGAACTGCTCGTTTGGGACCTCCTTGGAGCAAAAATCAGTGAGAGAATACAGGGCCACACAGG
TGCTGTGACATGTATATGGATGAATGAACAGTGTAGCAGTATCATCACAGGAGGGGAAGACAGACAAATT
ATATTCTGGAAATTGCAGTAT
